>Addgene plasmid #46970 | pCDH-puro-cMyc | addgene partial sequence | sequence record 145601 | CMV-F 5'-CGCAAATGGGCGGTAGGCGTG-3'
AGCAGAGCTCGTTTAGTGAACCGTCAGATCGCCTGGAGACGCCATCCACGCTGTTTTGACCTCCATAGAA
GATTCTAGAGCTAGCGAATTCACCATGCCCCTCAACGTTAGCTTCACCAACAGGAACTATGACCTCGACT
ACGACTCGGTGCAGCCGTATTTCTACTGCGACGAGGAGGAGAACTTCTACCAGCAGCAGCAGCAGAGCGA
GCTGCAGCCCCCGGCGCCCAGCGAGGATATCTGGAAGAAATTCGAGCTGCTGCCCACCCCGCCCCTGTCC
CCTAGCCGCCGCTCCGGGCTCTGCTCGCCCTCCTACGTTGCGGTCACACCCTTCTCCCTTCGGGGAGACA
ACGACGGCGGTGGCGGGAGCTTCTCCACGGCCGACCAGCTGGAGATGGTGACCGAGCTGCTGGGAGGAGA
CATGGTGAACCAGAGTTTCATCTGCGACCCGGACGACGAGACCTTCATCAAAAACATCATCATCCAGGAC
TGTATGTGGAGCGGCTTCTCGGCCGCCGCCAAGCTCGTCTCAGAGAAGCTGGCCTCCTACCAGGCTGCGC
GCAAAGACAGCGGCAGCCCGAACCCCGCCCGCGGCCACAGCGTCTGCTCCACCTCCAGCTTGTACCTGCA
GGATCTGAGCGCCGCCGCCTCAGAGTGCATCGACCCCTCGGTGGTCTTCCCCTACCCTCTCAACGACAGC
AGCTCGCCCAAGTCCTGCGCCTCGCAAGACTCCAGCGCCTTCTCTCCGTCCTCGGATTCTCTGCTCTCCT
CGACGGAGTCCTCCCCGCAGGGCAGCCCCGAGCCCCTGGTGCTCCATGAGGAGACACCGCCCACCACCAG
CAGCGACTCTGAGGAGGAACAAGAAGATGAGGAAGAAATCGATGTTGTTTCTGTGGAAAAGA
