[The description below was written by a language model from this plasmid's Addgene catalogue record.]
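Description:
pCDH-puro-cMyc is a lentiviral mammalian expression plasmid built on the commercial pCDH-CMV-MCS-EF1-Puro backbone and designed to deliver and stably express human c-Myc. The insert is the human MYC coding sequence (about 1.3 kb), cloned by restriction digestion between the EcoRI and BamHI sites of the multiple cloning site; both sites remain intact, so the insert can be excised or replaced. The record lists a total vector size of about 7.4 kb. No epitope tag or fusion partner is recorded for the insert.

MYC transcription is driven by the CMV promoter, a strong constitutive promoter in many mammalian cell types. As the backbone name indicates, a second, independent cassette uses the EF1 promoter to express a puromycin resistance gene, so transduced or transfected cells can be selected with puromycin without linking marker expression to the transgene transcript. In bacteria the plasmid is maintained under ampicillin selection, and a recombination-deficient strain (Stbl3) is recorded for propagation, a common choice for limiting rearrangement between the repeated long terminal repeat sequences of lentiviral vectors. No feature table was provided, so the specific viral elements, the bacterial origin and the copy number are not documented here.

As a transfer vector, it would be co-introduced with packaging and envelope plasmids into producer cells to generate lentiviral particles that integrate the dual-promoter cassette into target cell genomes. The stated purpose is lentiviral expression of c-Myc, and the associated publication concerns BET bromodomain inhibition in glioblastoma, a context in which enforced MYC expression is typically used to test whether an observed effect depends on loss of MYC.
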