Addgene plasmid #46970: pCDH-puro-cMyc
Purpose: lentiviral expression of c-Myc
Depositing lab: Jialiang Wang. Depositing organization: Vanderbilt University. Publication: Inhibition of BET bromodomain targets genetically diverse glioblastoma. Cheng Z, Gong Y, Ma Y, Lu K, Lu X, Pierce LA, Thompson RC, Muller S, Knapp S, Wang J. Clin Cancer Res. 2013 Apr 1;19(7):1748-59. doi: 10.1158/1078-0432.CCR-12-3066. Epub 2013 Feb 12. PubMed 23403638.
Backbone
  Vector backbone: PCDH-CMV-MCS-EF1-PURO
  Backbone manufacturer: System Biosciences
  Total vector size (bp): 7384
  Vector type: Mammalian Expression, Lentiviral
  Selectable markers: Puromycin
Growth in bacteria
  Bacterial resistance: Ampicillin, 100 μg/mL
  Growth temperature: 37°C
  Growth strain: Stbl3
  Copy number: Unknown
Gene/Insert
  Gene/Insert name: MYC (alt names: v-myc avian myelocytomatosis viral oncogene homolog; c-MYC; MRTL)
  Species: H. sapiens (human)
  Insert size (bp): 1323
  Entrez Gene: MYC (a.k.a. MRTL, MYCC, bHLHe39, c-Myc)
  Promoter: CMV
  Cloning method: Restriction Enzyme; 5′ cloning site EcoRI (not destroyed); 3′ cloning site BamHI (not destroyed)
  Sequencing primers: 5′ CMV-F
Terms and licenses: Academic/Nonprofit Terms; Industry Terms: Not Available to Industry
How to cite: pCDH-puro-cMyc was a gift from Jialiang Wang (Addgene plasmid # 46970 ; http://n2t.net/addgene:46970 ; RRID:Addgene_46970)
