LOCUS       Exported 8715 bp ds-DNA circular SYN 16-JUN-2022
DEFINITION  lentiviral expression of c-Myc.
ACCESSION   .
VERSION     .
KEYWORDS    pCDH-puro-cMyc
SOURCE      synthetic DNA construct
  ORGANISM  synthetic DNA construct
REFERENCE   1 (bases 1 to 8715)
  AUTHORS   Cheng Z, Gong Y, Ma Y, Lu K, Lu X, Pierce LA, Thompson RC, Muller S,
            Knapp S, Wang J
  TITLE     Inhibition of BET bromodomain targets genetically diverse
            glioblastoma.
  JOURNAL   Clin Cancer Res. 2013 Apr 1;19(7):1748-59. doi:
            10.1158/1078-0432.CCR-12-3066. Epub 2013 Feb 12.
  PUBMED    23403638
REFERENCE   2 (bases 1 to 8715)
  AUTHORS   .
  TITLE     Direct Submission
  JOURNAL   Exported Jun 16, 2022 from SnapGene Server 1.1.58
            http://www.snapgene.com
FEATURES             Location/Qualifiers
     source          1..8715
                     /organism="synthetic DNA construct"
                     /mol_type="other DNA"
     primer_bind     180..202
                     /label=M13/pUC Forward
                     /note="In lacZ gene"
     primer_bind     194..211
                     /label=M13 Forward
                     /note="In lacZ gene. Also called M13-F20 or M13 (-21)
                     Forward"
     primer_bind     195..211
                     /label=M13 fwd
                     /note="common sequencing primer, one of multiple similar
                     variants"
     promoter        226..452
                     /label=RSV promoter
                     /note="Rous sarcoma virus enhancer/promoter"
     LTR             453..633
                     /label=5' LTR (truncated)
                     /note="truncated 5' long terminal repeat (LTR) from HIV-1"
     misc_feature    680..805
                     /label=HIV-1 Psi
                     /note="packaging signal of human immunodeficiency virus
                     type 1"
     misc_feature    1298..1531
                     /label=RRE
                     /note="The Rev response element (RRE) of HIV-1 allows for
                     Rev-dependent mRNA export from the nucleus to the
                     cytoplasm."
     CDS             1716..1760
                     /codon_start=1
                     /product="antigenic peptide corresponding to amino acids
                     655 to 669 of the HIV envelope protein gp41 (Lutje Hulsik
                     et al., 2013)"
                     /label=gp41 peptide
                     /note="recognized by the 2H10 single-chain llama nanobody"
                     /translation="KNEQELLELDKWASL"
     misc_feature    2027..2143
                     /label=cPPT/CTS
                     /note="central polypurine tract and central termination
                     sequence of HIV-1"
     promoter        2233..2436
                     /label=CMV promoter
                     /note="human cytomegalovirus (CMV) immediate early
                     promoter"
     primer_bind     2387..2407
                     /label=CMV-F
                     /note="Human CMV immediate early promoter, forward primer"
     primer_bind     2433..2457
                     /label=LNCX
                     /note="Human CMV promoter, forward primer"
     CDS             2522..3841
                     /codon_start=1
                     /product="human c-Myc proto-oncogene"
                     /label=c-Myc
                     /translation="MPLNVSFTNRNYDLDYDSVQPYFYCDEEENFYQQQQQSELQPPAP
                     SEDIWKKFELLPTPPLSPSRRSGLCSPSYVAVTPFSLRGDNDGGGGSFSTADQLEMVTE
                     LLGGDMVNQSFICDPDDETFIKNIIIQDCMWSGFSAAAKLVSEKLASYQAARKDSGSPN
                     PARGHSVCSTSSLYLQDLSAAASECIDPSVVFPYPLNDSSSPKSCASQDSSAFSPSSDS
                     LLSSTESSPQGSPEPLVLHEETPPTTSSDSEEEQEDEEEIDVVSVEKRQAPGKRSESGS
                     PSAGGHSKPPHSPLVLKRCHVSTHQHNYAAPPSTRKDYPAAKRVKLDSVRVLRQISNNR
                     KCTSPRSSDTEENVKRRTHNVLERQRRNELKRSFFALRDQIPELENNEKAPKVVILKKA
                     TAYILSVQAEEQKLISEEDLLRKRREQLKHKLEQLRNSCA"
     promoter        3889..4100
                     /label=EF-1-alpha core promoter
                     /note="core promoter for human elongation factor
                     EF-1-alpha"
     LTR             4113..4381
                     /label=5' LTR (truncated)
                     /note="truncated 5' long terminal repeat (LTR) from human
                     T-cell leukemia virus (HTLV) type 1"
     CDS             4408..5007
                     /codon_start=1
                     /gene="pac from Streptomyces alboniger"
                     /product="puromycin N-acetyltransferase"
                     /label=PuroR
                     /note="confers resistance to puromycin"
                     /translation="MTEYKPTVRLATRDDVPRAVRTLAAAFADYPATRHTVDPDRHIER
                     VTELQELFLTRVGLDIGKVWVADDGAAVAVWTTPESVEAGAVFAEIGPRMAELSGSRLA
                     AQQQMEGLLAPHRPKEPAWFLATVGVSPDHQGKGLGSAVVLPGVEAAERAGVPAFLETS
                     APRNLPFYERLGFTVTADVEVPEGPRTWCMTRKPGA"
     primer_bind     complement(4408..4427)
                     /label=Puro-R
                     /note="Puromycin resistance gene, reverse primer. Also
                     called puro-variant-R"
     primer_bind     4904..4924
                     /label=Puro-F
                     /note="Puromycin resistance gene, forward primer"
     misc_feature    5014..5602
                     /label=WPRE
                     /note="woodchuck hepatitis virus posttranscriptional
                     regulatory element"
     primer_bind     complement(5067..5087)
                     /label=WPRE-R
                     /note="WPRE, reverse primer"
     CDS             complement(5485..5496)
                     /codon_start=1
                     /product="Factor Xa recognition and cleavage site"
                     /label=Factor Xa site
                     /translation="IEGR"
     LTR             5676..5909
                     /label=3' LTR (Delta-U3)
                     /note="self-inactivating 3' long terminal repeat (LTR) from
                     HIV-1"
     polyA_signal    5981..6102
                     /label=SV40 poly(A) signal
                     /note="SV40 polyadenylation signal"
     primer_bind     complement(6018..6037)
                     /label=SV40pA-R
                     /note="SV40 polyA, reverse primer"
     primer_bind     6072..6091
                     /label=EBV-rev
                     /note="SV40 polyA terminator, reverse primer"
     rep_origin      6142..6277
                     /label=SV40 ori
                     /note="SV40 origin of replication"
     primer_bind     6204..6223
                     /label=SV40pro-F
                     /note="SV40 promoter/origin, forward primer"
     primer_bind     complement(6310..6326)
                     /label=M13 rev
                     /note="common sequencing primer, one of multiple similar
                     variants"
     primer_bind     complement(6310..6326)
                     /label=M13 Reverse
                     /note="In lacZ gene. Also called M13-rev"
     primer_bind     complement(6323..6345)
                     /label=M13/pUC Reverse
                     /note="In lacZ gene"
     protein_bind    6334..6350
                     /label=lac operator
                     /bound_moiety="lac repressor encoded by lacI"
                     /note="The lac repressor binds to the lac operator to
                     inhibit transcription in E. coli. This inhibition can be
                     relieved by adding lactose or
                     isopropyl-beta-D-thiogalactopyranoside (IPTG)."
     promoter        complement(6358..6388)
                     /label=lac promoter
                     /note="promoter for the E. coli lac operon"
     protein_bind    6403..6424
                     /label=CAP binding site
                     /bound_moiety="E. coli catabolite activator protein"
                     /note="CAP binding activates transcription in the presence
                     of cAMP."
     primer_bind     complement(6541..6558)
                     /label=L4440
                     /note="L4440 vector, forward primer"
     rep_origin      complement(6712..7300)
                     /direction=LEFT
                     /label=ori
                     /note="high-copy-number ColE1/pMB1/pBR322/pUC origin of
                     replication"
     primer_bind     complement(6792..6811)
                     /label=pBR322ori-F
                     /note="pBR322 origin, forward primer"
     CDS             complement(7471..8331)
                     /codon_start=1
                     /gene="bla"
                     /product="beta-lactamase"
                     /label=AmpR
                     /note="confers resistance to ampicillin, carbenicillin, and
                     related antibiotics"
                     /translation="MSIQHFRVALIPFFAAFCLPVFAHPETLVKVKDAEDQLGARVGYI
                     ELDLNSGKILESFRPEERFPMMSTFKVLLCGAVLSRIDAGQEQLGRRIHYSQNDLVEYS
                     PVTEKHLTDGMTVRELCSAAITMSDNTAANLLLTTIGGPKELTAFLHNMGDHVTRLDRW
                     EPELNEAIPNDERDTTMPVAMATTLRKLLTGELLTLASRQQLIDWMEADKVAGPLLRSA
                     LPAGWFIADKSGAGERGSRGIIAALGPDGKPSRIVVIYTTGSQATMDERNRQIAEIGAS
                     LIKHW"
     primer_bind     8094..8113
                     /label=Amp-R
                     /note="Ampicillin resistance gene, reverse primer"
     promoter        complement(8332..8436)
                     /gene="bla"
                     /label=AmpR promoter
     primer_bind     8504..8522
                     /label=pBRforEco
                     /note="pBR322 vectors, upsteam of EcoRI site, forward
                     primer"
     primer_bind     complement(8560..8582)
                     /label=pGEX 3'
                     /note="pGEX vectors, reverse primer"
     primer_bind     8682..8701
                     /label=pRS-marker
                     /note="pRS vectors, use to sequence yeast selectable
                     marker"
ORIGIN
        1 tatgcggtgt gaaataccgc acagatgcgt aaggagaaaa taccgcatca ggcgccattc
       61 gccattcagg ctgcgcaact gttgggaagg gcgatcggtg cgggcctctt cgctattacg
      121 ccagctggcg aaagggggat gtgctgcaag gcgattaagt tgggtaacgc cagggttttc
      181 ccagtcacga cgttgtaaaa cgacggccag tgccaagctg acgcgtgtag tcttatgcaa
      241 tactcttgta gtcttgcaac atggtaacga tgagttagca acatgcctta caaggagaga
      301 aaaagcaccg tgcatgccga ttggtggaag taaggtggta cgatcgtgcc ttattaggaa
      361 ggcaacagac gggtctgaca tggattggac gaaccactga attgccgcat tgcagagata
      421 ttgtatttaa gtgcctagct cgatacataa acgggtctct ctggttagac cagatctgag
      481 cctgggagct ctctggctaa ctagggaacc cactgcttaa gcctcaataa agcttgcctt
      541 gagtgcttca agtagtgtgt gcccgtctgt tgtgtgactc tggtaactag agatccctca
      601 gaccctttta gtcagtgtgg aaaatctcta gcagtggcgc ccgaacaggg acttgaaagc
      661 gaaagggaaa ccagaggagc tctctcgacg caggactcgg cttgctgaag cgcgcacggc
      721 aagaggcgag gggcggcgac tggtgagtac gccaaaaatt ttgactagcg gaggctagaa
      781 ggagagagat gggtgcgaga gcgtcagtat taagcggggg agaattagat cgcgatggga
      841 aaaaattcgg ttaaggccag ggggaaagaa aaaatataaa ttaaaacata tagtatgggc
      901 aagcagggag ctagaacgat tcgcagttaa tcctggcctg ttagaaacat cagaaggctg
      961 tagacaaata ctgggacagc tacaaccatc ccttcagaca ggatcagaag aacttagatc
     1021 attatataat acagtagcaa ccctctattg tgtgcatcaa aggatagaga taaaagacac
     1081 caaggaagct ttagacaaga tagaggaaga gcaaaacaaa agtaagacca ccgcacagca
     1141 agcggccact gatcttcaga cctggaggag gagatatgag ggacaattgg agaagtgaat
     1201 tatataaata taaagtagta aaaattgaac cattaggagt agcacccacc aaggcaaaga
     1261 gaagagtggt gcagagagaa aaaagagcag tgggaatagg agctttgttc cttgggttct
     1321 tgggagcagc aggaagcact atgggcgcag cgtcaatgac gctgacggta caggccagac
     1381 aattattgtc tggtatagtg cagcagcaga acaatttgct gagggctatt gaggcgcaac
     1441 agcatctgtt gcaactcaca gtctggggca tcaagcagct ccaggcaaga atcctggctg
     1501 tggaaagata cctaaaggat caacagctcc tggggatttg gggttgctct ggaaaactca
     1561 tttgcaccac tgctgtgcct tggaatgcta gttggagtaa taaatctctg gaacagattt
     1621 ggaatcacac gacctggatg gagtgggaca gagaaattaa caattacaca agcttaatac
     1681 actccttaat tgaagaatcg caaaaccagc aagaaaagaa tgaacaagaa ttattggaat
     1741 tagataaatg ggcaagtttg tggaattggt ttaacataac aaattggctg tggtatataa
     1801 aattattcat aatgatagta ggaggcttgg taggtttaag aatagttttt gctgtacttt
     1861 ctatagtgaa tagagttagg cagggatatt caccattatc gtttcagacc cacctcccaa
     1921 ccccgagggg acccgacagg cccgaaggaa tagaagaaga aggtggagag agagacagag
     1981 acagatccat tcgattagtg aacggatctc gacggtatcg gttaactttt aaaagaaaag
     2041 gggggattgg ggggtacagt gcaggggaaa gaatagtaga cataatagca acagacatac
     2101 aaactaaaga attacaaaaa caaattacaa aattcaaaat tttatcgata ctagtattat
     2161 gcccagtaca tgaccttatg ggactttcct acttggcagt acatctacgt attagtcatc
     2221 gctattacca tggtgatgcg gttttggcag tacatcaatg ggcgtggata gcggtttgac
     2281 tcacggggat ttccaagtct ccaccccatt gacgtcaatg ggagtttgtt ttggcaccaa
     2341 aatcaacggg actttccaaa atgtcgtaac aactccgccc cattgacgca aatgggcggt
     2401 aggcgtgtac ggtgggaggt ttatataagc agagctcgtt tagtgaaccg tcagatcgcc
     2461 tggagacgcc atccacgctg ttttgacctc catagaagat tctagagcta gcgaattcac
     2521 catgcccctc aacgttagct tcaccaacag gaactatgac ctcgactacg actcggtgca
     2581 gccgtatttc tactgcgacg aggaggagaa cttctaccag cagcagcagc agagcgagct
     2641 gcagcccccg gcgcccagcg aggatatctg gaagaaattc gagctgctgc ccaccccgcc
     2701 cctgtcccct agccgccgct ccgggctctg ctcgccctcc tacgttgcgg tcacaccctt
     2761 ctcccttcgg ggagacaacg acggcggtgg cgggagcttc tccacggccg accagctgga
     2821 gatggtgacc gagctgctgg gaggagacat ggtgaaccag agtttcatct gcgacccgga
     2881 cgacgagacc ttcatcaaaa acatcatcat ccaggactgt atgtggagcg gcttctcggc
     2941 cgccgccaag ctcgtctcag agaagctggc ctcctaccag gctgcgcgca aagacagcgg
     3001 cagcccgaac cccgcccgcg gccacagcgt ctgctccacc tccagcttgt acctgcagga
     3061 tctgagcgcc gccgcctcag agtgcatcga cccctcggtg gtcttcccct accctctcaa
     3121 cgacagcagc tcgcccaagt cctgcgcctc gcaagactcc agcgccttct ctccgtcctc
     3181 ggattctctg ctctcctcga cggagtcctc cccgcagggc agccccgagc ccctggtgct
     3241 ccatgaggag acaccgccca ccaccagcag cgactctgag gaggaacaag aagatgagga
     3301 agaaatcgat gttgtttctg tggaaaagag gcaggctcct ggcaaaaggt cagagtctgg
     3361 atcaccttct gctggaggcc acagcaaacc tcctcacagc ccactggtcc tcaagaggtg
     3421 ccacgtctcc acacatcagc acaactacgc agcgcctccc tccactcgga aggactatcc
     3481 tgctgccaag agggtcaagt tggacagtgt cagagtcctg agacagatca gcaacaaccg
     3541 aaaatgcacc agccccaggt cctcggacac cgaggagaat gtcaagaggc gaacacacaa
     3601 cgtcttggag cgccagagga ggaacgagct aaaacggagc ttttttgccc tgcgtgacca
     3661 gatcccggag ttggaaaaca atgaaaaggc ccccaaggta gttatcctta aaaaagccac
     3721 agcatacatc ctgtccgtcc aagcagagga gcaaaagctc atttctgaag aggacttgtt
     3781 gcggaaacga cgagaacagt tgaaacacaa acttgaacag ctacggaact cttgtgcgta
     3841 aggatccgcg gccgcgaagg atctgcgatc gctccggtgc ccgtcagtgg gcagagcgca
     3901 catcgcccac agtccccgag aagttggggg gaggggtcgg caattgaacg ggtgcctaga
     3961 gaaggtggcg cggggtaaac tgggaaagtg atgtcgtgta ctggctccgc ctttttcccg
     4021 agggtggggg agaaccgtat ataagtgcag tagtcgccgt gaacgttctt tttcgcaacg
     4081 ggtttgccgc cagaacacag ctgaagcttc gaggggctcg catctctcct tcacgcgccc
     4141 gccgccctac ctgaggccgc catccacgcc ggttgagtcg cgttctgccg cctcccgcct
     4201 gtggtgcctc ctgaactgcg tccgccgtct aggtaagttt aaagctcagg tcgagaccgg
     4261 gcctttgtcc ggcgctccct tggagcctac ctagactcag ccggctctcc acgctttgcc
     4321 tgaccctgct tgctcaactc tacgtctttg tttcgttttc tgttctgcgc cgttacagat
     4381 ccaagctgtg accggcgcct acgctagatg accgagtaca agcccacggt gcgcctcgcc
     4441 acccgcgacg acgtccccag ggccgtacgc accctcgccg ccgcgttcgc cgactacccc
     4501 gccacgcgcc acaccgtcga tccggaccgc cacatcgagc gggtcaccga gctgcaagaa
     4561 ctcttcctca cgcgcgtcgg gctcgacatc ggcaaggtgt gggtcgcgga cgacggcgcc
     4621 gcggtggcgg tctggaccac gccggagagc gtcgaagcgg gggcggtgtt cgccgagatc
     4681 ggcccgcgca tggccgagtt gagcggttcc cggctggccg cgcagcaaca gatggaaggc
     4741 ctcctggcgc cgcaccggcc caaggagccc gcgtggttcc tggccaccgt cggcgtctcg
     4801 cccgaccacc agggcaaggg tctgggcagc gccgtcgtgc tccccggagt ggaggcggcc
     4861 gagcgcgccg gggtgcccgc cttcctggag acctccgcgc cccgcaacct ccccttctac
     4921 gagcggctcg gcttcaccgt caccgccgac gtcgaggtgc ccgaaggacc gcgcacctgg
     4981 tgcatgaccc gcaagcccgg tgcctgagtc gacaatcaac ctctggatta caaaatttgt
     5041 gaaagattga ctggtattct taactatgtt gctcctttta cgctatgtgg atacgctgct
     5101 ttaatgcctt tgtatcatgc tattgcttcc cgtatggctt tcattttctc ctccttgtat
     5161 aaatcctggt tgctgtctct ttatgaggag ttgtggcccg ttgtcaggca acgtggcgtg
     5221 gtgtgcactg tgtttgctga cgcaaccccc actggttggg gcattgccac cacctgtcag
     5281 ctcctttccg ggactttcgc tttccccctc cctattgcca cggcggaact catcgccgcc
     5341 tgccttgccc gctgctggac aggggctcgg ctgttgggca ctgacaattc cgtggtgttg
     5401 tcggggaaat catcgtcctt tccttggctg ctcgcctgtg ttgccacctg gattctgcgc
     5461 gggacgtcct tctgctacgt cccttcggcc ctcaatccag cggaccttcc ttcccgcggc
     5521 ctgctgccgg ctctgcggcc tcttccgcgt cttcgccttc gccctcagac gagtcggatc
     5581 tccctttggg ccgcctcccc gcctggtacc tttaagacca atgacttaca aggcagctgt
     5641 agatcttagc cactttttaa aagaaaaggg gggactggaa gggctaattc actcccaacg
     5701 aagataagat ctgctttttg cttgtactgg gtctctctgg ttagaccaga tctgagcctg
     5761 ggagctctct ggctaactag ggaacccact gcttaagcct caataaagct tgccttgagt
     5821 gcttcaagta gtgtgtgccc gtctgttgtg tgactctggt aactagagat ccctcagacc
     5881 cttttagtca gtgtggaaaa tctctagcag tagtagttca tgtcatctta ttattcagta
     5941 tttataactt gcaaagaaat gaatatcaga gagtgagagg aacttgttta ttgcagctta
     6001 taatggttac aaataaagca atagcatcac aaatttcaca aataaagcat ttttttcact
     6061 gcattctagt tgtggtttgt ccaaactcat caatgtatct tatcatgtct ggctctagct
     6121 atcccgcccc taactccgcc catcccgccc ctaactccgc ccagttccgc ccattctccg
     6181 ccccatggct gactaatttt ttttatttat gcagaggccg aggccgcctc ggcctctgag
     6241 ctattccaga agtagtgagg aggctttttt ggaggcctag acttttgcag agaccaaatt
     6301 cgtaatcatg tcatagctgt ttcctgtgtg aaattgttat ccgctcacaa ttccacacaa
     6361 catacgagcc ggaagcataa agtgtaaagc ctggggtgcc taatgagtga gctaactcac
     6421 attaattgcg ttgcgctcac tgcccgcttt ccagtcggga aacctgtcgt gccagctgca
     6481 ttaatgaatc ggccaacgcg cggggagagg cggtttgcgt attgggcgct cttccgcttc
     6541 ctcgctcact gactcgctgc gctcggtcgt tcggctgcgg cgagcggtat cagctcactc
     6601 aaaggcggta atacggttat ccacagaatc aggggataac gcaggaaaga acatgtgagc
     6661 aaaaggccag caaaaggcca ggaaccgtaa aaaggccgcg ttgctggcgt ttttccatag
     6721 gctccgcccc cctgacgagc atcacaaaaa tcgacgctca agtcagaggt ggcgaaaccc
     6781 gacaggacta taaagatacc aggcgtttcc ccctggaagc tccctcgtgc gctctcctgt
     6841 tccgaccctg ccgcttaccg gatacctgtc cgcctttctc ccttcgggaa gcgtggcgct
     6901 ttctcatagc tcacgctgta ggtatctcag ttcggtgtag gtcgttcgct ccaagctggg
     6961 ctgtgtgcac gaaccccccg ttcagcccga ccgctgcgcc ttatccggta actatcgtct
     7021 tgagtccaac ccggtaagac acgacttatc gccactggca gcagccactg gtaacaggat
     7081 tagcagagcg aggtatgtag gcggtgctac agagttcttg aagtggtggc ctaactacgg
     7141 ctacactaga agaacagtat ttggtatctg cgctctgctg aagccagtta ccttcggaaa
     7201 aagagttggt agctcttgat ccggcaaaca aaccaccgct ggtagcggtg gtttttttgt
     7261 ttgcaagcag cagattacgc gcagaaaaaa aggatctcaa gaagatcctt tgatcttttc
     7321 tacggggtct gacgctcagt ggaacgaaaa ctcacgttaa gggattttgg tcatgagatt
     7381 atcaaaaagg atcttcacct agatcctttt aaattaaaaa tgaagtttta aatcaatcta
     7441 aagtatatat gagtaaactt ggtctgacag ttaccaatgc ttaatcagtg aggcacctat
     7501 ctcagcgatc tgtctatttc gttcatccat agttgcctga ctccccgtcg tgtagataac
     7561 tacgatacgg gagggcttac catctggccc cagtgctgca atgataccgc gagacccacg
     7621 ctcaccggct ccagatttat cagcaataaa ccagccagcc ggaagggccg agcgcagaag
     7681 tggtcctgca actttatccg cctccatcca gtctattaat tgttgccggg aagctagagt
     7741 aagtagttcg ccagttaata gtttgcgcaa cgttgttgcc attgctacag gcatcgtggt
     7801 gtcacgctcg tcgtttggta tggcttcatt cagctccggt tcccaacgat caaggcgagt
     7861 tacatgatcc cccatgttgt gcaaaaaagc ggttagctcc ttcggtcctc cgatcgttgt
     7921 cagaagtaag ttggccgcag tgttatcact catggttatg gcagcactgc ataattctct
     7981 tactgtcatg ccatccgtaa gatgcttttc tgtgactggt gagtactcaa ccaagtcatt
     8041 ctgagaatag tgtatgcggc gaccgagttg ctcttgcccg gcgtcaatac gggataatac
     8101 cgcgccacat agcagaactt taaaagtgct catcattgga aaacgttctt cggggcgaaa
     8161 actctcaagg atcttaccgc tgttgagatc cagttcgatg taacccactc gtgcacccaa
     8221 ctgatcttca gcatctttta ctttcaccag cgtttctggg tgagcaaaaa caggaaggca
     8281 aaatgccgca aaaaagggaa taagggcgac acggaaatgt tgaatactca tactcttcct
     8341 ttttcaatat tattgaagca tttatcaggg ttattgtctc atgagcggat acatatttga
     8401 atgtatttag aaaaataaac aaataggggt tccgcgcaca tttccccgaa aagtgccacc
     8461 tgacgtctaa gaaaccatta ttatcatgac attaacctat aaaaataggc gtatcacgag
     8521 gccctttcgt ctcgcgcgtt tcggtgatga cggtgaaaac ctctgacaca tgcagctccc
     8581 ggagacggtc acagcttgtc tgtaagcgga tgccgggagc agacaagccc gtcagggcgc
     8641 gtcagcgggt gttggcgggt gtcggggctg gcttaactat gcggcatcag agcagattgt
     8701 actgagagtg cacca
//
